>Addgene plasmid #60101 | 4MVT | depositor partial sequence | sequence record 96059 | Insert DNA Sequence
GAGGTGGACATGCACCCCCCTCTGCCCCAGCCTGTGCACCCTGATGTCACCATGAAACCATTGCCCTTCT
ATGAAGTCTATGGGGAGCTCATCCGGCCCACCACCCTTGCATCCACTTCTAGCCAGCGGTTTGAGGAAGC
GCACTTTACCTTTGCCCTCACACCCCAGCAAGTGCAGCAGATTCTTACATCCAGAGAGGTTCTGCCAGGA
GCCAAATGTGATTATACCATACAGGTGCAGCTAAGGTTCTGTCTCTGTGAGACCAGCTGCCCCCAGGAAG
ATTATTTTCCCCCCAACCTCTTTGTCAAGGTCAATGGGAAACTGTGCCCCCTGCCGGGTTACCTTCCCCC
AACCAAGAATGGGGCCGAGCCCAAGAGGCCCAGCCGCCCCATCAACATCACACCCCTGGCTCGACTCTCA
GCCACTGTTCCCAACACCATTGTGGTCAATTGGTCATCTGAGTTCGGACGGAATTACTCCTTGTCTGTGT
ACCTGGTGAGGCAGTTGACTGCAGGAACCCTTCTACAAAAACTCAGAGCAAAGGGTATCCGGAACCCAGA
CCACTCGCGGGCACTGATCAAGGAGAAATTGACTGCTGACCCTGACAGTGAGGTGGCCACTACAAGTCTC
CGGGTGTCACTCATGTGCCCGCTAGGGAAGATGCGCCTGACTGTCCCTTGTCGTGCCCTCACCTGCGCCC
ACCTGCAGAGCTTCGATGCTGCCCTTTATCTACAGATGAATGAGAAGAAGCCTACATGGACATGTCCTGT
GTGTGACAAGAAGGCTCCCTATGAATCTCTTATCATTGATGGTTTATTTATGGAGATTCTTAGTTCCTGT
TCAGATTGTGATGAGATCCAATTCATGGAAGATGGATCCTGGTGCCCAATGAAACCCAAGAAGGAGGCAT
CTGAGGTTTGCCCCCCGCCAGGGTATGGGCTGGATGGCCTCCAGTACAGCCCAGTCCAGGGGGGAGATCC
ATCAGAGAATAAGAAGAAGGTCGAAGTTATTGACTTGACAATAGAAAGCTCATCAGATGAGGAGGATCTG
CCCCCTACCAAGAAGCAC
