>Addgene plasmid #60101 | 4MVT | addgene partial sequence | sequence record 97159 | T7 5'-TAATACGACTCACTATAGGG-3'
TTTTGTTTACTTTAAGAAGGAGATATACCATGCATCATCATCATCATCACAGCAGCGGCAGAGAAAACTT
GTATTTCCAGGGCGAGGTGGACATGCACCCCCCTCTGCCCCAGCCTGTGCACCCTGATGTCACCATGAAA
CCATTGCCCTTCTATGAAGTCTATGGGGAGCTCATCCGGCCCACCACCCTTGCATCCACTTCTAGCCAGC
GGTTTGAGGAAGCGCACTTTACCTTTGCCCTCACACCCCAGCAAGTGCAGCAGATTCTTACATCCAGAGA
GGTTCTGCCAGGAGCCAAATGTGATTATACCATACAGGTGCAGCTAAGGTTCTGTCTCTGTGAGACCAGC
TGCCCCCAGGAAGATTATTTTCCCCCCAACCTCTTTGTCAAGGTCAATGGGAAACTGTGCCCCCTGCCGG
GTTACCTTCCCCCAACCAAGAATGGGGCCGAGCCCAAGAGGCCCAGCCGCCCCATCAACATCACACCCCT
GGCTCGACTCTCAGCCACTGTTCCCAACACCATTGTGGTCAATTGGTCATCTGAGTTCGGACGGAATTAC
TCCTTGTCTGTGTACCTGGTGAGGCAGTTGACTGCAGGAACCCTTCTACAAAAACTCAGAGCAAAGGGTA
TCCGGAACCCAGACCACTCGCGGGCACTGATCAAGGAGAAATTGACTGCTGACCCTGACAGTGAGGTGGC
CACTACAAGTCTCCGGGTGTCACTCATGTGCCCGCTAGGGAAGATGCGCCTGACTGTCCCTTGTCGTGCC
CTCACCTGCGCCCACCTGCAGAGCTTCGATGCTG
