>Addgene plasmid #60101 | 4MVT | addgene partial sequence | sequence record 97160 | T7term 5'-GCTAGTTATTGCTCAGCGG-3'
CGGGCTTTGTTAGCAGCCGGATCTCAGTGGTGGTGGTGGTGGTGCTCGAGTGCGGCCGCAAGCTTCGTCA
TCAGTGCTTCTTGGTAGGGGGCAGATCCTCCTCATCTGATGAGCTTTCTATTGTCAAGTCAATAACTTCG
ACCTTCTTCTTATTCTCTGATGGATCTCCCCCCTGGACTGGGCTGTACTGGAGGCCATCCAGCCCATACC
CTGGCGGGGGGCAAACCTCAGATGCCTCCTTCTTGGGTTTCATTGGGCACCAGGATCCATCTTCCATGAA
TTGGATCTCATCACAATCTGAACAGGAACTAAGAATCTCCATAAATAAACCATCAATGATAAGAGATTCA
TAGGGAGCCTTCTTGTCACACACAGGACATGTCCATGTAGGCTTCTTCTCATTCATCTGTAGATAAAGGG
CAGCATCGAAGCTCTGCAGGTGGGCGCAGGTGAGGGCACGACAAGGGACAGTCAGGCGCATCTTCCCTAG
CGGGCACATGAGTGACACCCGGAGACTTGTAGTGGCCACCTCACTGTCAGGGTCAGCAGTCAATTTCTCC
TTGATCAGTGCCCGCGAGTGGTCTGGGTTCCGGATACCCTTTGCTCTGAGTTTTTGTAGAAGGGTTCCTG
CAGTCAACTGCCTCACCAGGTACACAGACAAGGAGTAATTCCGTCCGAACTCAGATGACCAATTGACCAC
AATGGTGTTGGGAACAGTGGCTGAGAGTCGAGCCAGGGGTGTGATGTTGATGGGGCGGCT
