[The description below was written by a language model from this plasmid's Addgene catalogue record.]
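Description:
4MVT is a bacterial expression plasmid built on the pET28-MHL backbone, made to produce a fragment of human PIAS3 (also known as ZMIZ5) for protein structure determination. The plasmid name matches the Protein Data Bank entry associated with the construct. It confers kanamycin resistance for selection in E. coli and is recorded as high copy. The record lists a standard cloning strain for propagation. No feature table is provided, so the origin of replication and other backbone elements are not explicitly documented here.

The insert is a 1068 bp segment of the human PIAS3 coding sequence, introduced by ligation-independent cloning. The record cautions that it may not represent the full open reading frame, which is typical of structural genomics constructs, where domain boundaries are trimmed to give a soluble, crystallisable protein. The mutation field refers only to depositor comments that are not included in the record, so any sequence differences from the reference gene cannot be specified.

Expression is driven by the T7 promoter, which requires T7 RNA polymerase and therefore a suitable expression host that supplies it. The insert is flanked by the T7 promoter and T7 terminator regions, which also serve as the sequencing primer sites. An N-terminal 6xHis tag is fused to the protein, allowing purification by immobilised metal affinity chromatography. The construct's stated use is recombinant production of the PIAS3 fragment in bacteria for structural work. The purified protein could also suit biochemical or biophysical studies of this SUMO E3 ligase family member.
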