Addgene plasmid #60101: 4MVT
Purpose: Bacterial expression for structure determination; may not be full ORF
Depositing lab: Cheryl Arrowsmith. Depositing organization: University of Toronto.
Backbone
  Vector backbone: pET28-MHL
  Vector type: Bacterial Expression
Growth in bacteria
  Bacterial resistance: Kanamycin, 50 μg/mL
  Growth temperature: 37°C
  Growth strain: DH5alpha
  Copy number: High Copy
Gene/Insert
  Gene/Insert name: PIAS3:YTC008-B10:C225910 (alt names: PDB ID: 4MVT; PIAS3)
  Species: H. sapiens (human)
  Insert size (bp): 1068
  Mutation: See comments
  Entrez Gene: PIAS3 (a.k.a. ZMIZ5)
  Promoter: T7
  Tag / fusion protein: 6xHis (N terminal on insert)
  Cloning method: Ligation Independent Cloning
  Sequencing primers: 5′ T7; 3′ T7 Terminal
Terms and licenses: Academic/Nonprofit Terms; Industry Terms: Not Available to Industry
How to cite: 4MVT was a gift from Cheryl Arrowsmith (Addgene plasmid # 60101 ; http://n2t.net/addgene:60101 ; RRID:Addgene_60101)
